Addgene plasmid #226257: GCaMP-AMPK-SPARK
Purpose: Dual reporter of Ca2+ levels and AMPK activity
Depositing lab: Roland Malli. Publication: Development of a Dual Reporter System to Simultaneously Visualize Ca(2+) Signals and AMPK Activity. Erdogan YC, Pilic J, Gottschalk B, Yigit EN, Zaki AG, Ozturk G, Eroglu E, Okutan B, Sommer NG, Weinberg AM, Schindl R, Graier WF, Malli R. ACS Sens. 2024 Aug 21. doi: 10.1021/acssensors.4c01058. PubMed 39167044.
Backbone
  Vector backbone: pTwist CMV
  Backbone size w/o insert (bp): 4181
  Total vector size (bp): 6569
  Vector type: Mammalian Expression
Growth in bacteria
  Bacterial resistance: Ampicillin, 100 μg/mL
  Growth temperature: 37°C
  Growth strain: DH5alpha
  Copy number: High Copy
Gene/Insert
  Gene/Insert name: GCaMP-AMPK-SPARK (alt name: GCaMP6f-AMPK-SPARK)
  Species: H. sapiens (human)
  Insert size (bp): 2388
  Cloning method: Restriction Enzyme; 5′ cloning site NotI (not destroyed); 3′ cloning site NheI (not destroyed)
  Sequencing primers: 5′ GAGCTGGTTTAGTGAACCGT
Resource information
  A portion of this plasmid was derived from a plasmid made by: Twist Biosciences
Terms and licenses: Academic/Nonprofit Terms; Industry Terms
How to cite: GCaMP-AMPK-SPARK was a gift from Roland Malli (Addgene plasmid # 226257 ; http://n2t.net/addgene:226257 ; RRID:Addgene_226257)
