[The description below was written by a language model from this plasmid's Addgene catalogue record and pLannotate feature annotations shown in this document.]
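Description:
GCaMP-AMPK-SPARK (also listed as GCaMP6f-AMPK-SPARK) is a 6,569 bp mammalian expression plasmid built on the pTwist CMV backbone and encoding a single fusion protein intended to report both intracellular Ca2+ levels and AMPK activity. It is maintained in E. coli as a high-copy plasmid through a ColE1/pUC-type origin and selected with ampicillin via the AmpR β-lactamase gene. The bacterial propagation region is bracketed by rrnG and T7 transcription terminators and by short 5′ and 3′ β-globin insulator elements. These are backbone features that help isolate the mammalian expression unit from the rest of the plasmid.

The roughly 2.4 kb insert was cloned between NotI and NheI sites, both retained, downstream of the human CMV immediate-early enhancer and promoter. The annotation software resolved the promoter only as fragments and a truncated CMV variant. An SV40 polyadenylation signal is annotated in the region following the insert on the circular map, although it is called on the opposite strand, so its role in terminating the transcript is not clear from the table. Within the open reading frame, the feature table finds a long match to a GCaMP-family calcium indicator. It is labelled GCaMP2 by homology, whereas the catalogue name indicates GCaMP6f. This green, calmodulin/M13-based sensor brightens on Ca2+ binding. Further downstream is a fragment matching yeast Rad53, which contains phosphopeptide-binding FHA domains and is plausibly the phospho-recognition module of the kinase reporter. The AMPK substrate motif and any multimerising sequences expected in a SPARK-type design, where kinase activity is read out as condensation of fluorescence into droplets, are not individually annotated. The record lists the insert species as human. The construct is intended for transfection into mammalian cells to visualise Ca2+ signals and AMPK activity simultaneously.
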