Features (pLannotate 1.2.2; 17 found; start..end, strand, type, name):
    151..272     -  polyA_signal   SV40 poly(A) signal: SV40 polyadenylation signal
    295..364     -  CDS            large T antigen (fragment): large T antigen from SV40 (simian virus 40)
    387..433     +  terminator     T7 terminator: transcription terminator for bacteriophage T7 RNA polymerase
    463..599     +  terminator     rrnG terminator: transcription terminator from the E. coli ribosomal RNA rrnG operon (Albrechtsen et al., 1991)
    644..715     +  misc_feature   3' β-globin insulator: insulator downstream of the human β-globin locus (Farrell et al., 2002)
    941..1529    -  rep_origin     ori: high-copy-number ColE1/pMB1/pBR322/pUC origin of replication
   1701..1765    -  CDS            bla(M) (fragment): β-lactamase lacking the signal sequence; bla(M); allows cytosolic expression of β-lactamase
   2275..3135    +  CDS            AmpR: β-lactamase; bla; confers resistance to ampicillin, carbenicillin, and related antibiotics
   3148..3284    +  terminator     rrnG terminator: transcription terminator from the E. coli ribosomal RNA rrnG operon (Albrechtsen et al., 1991)
   3436..3507    +  misc_feature   5' β-globin insulator: insulator upstream of the human β-globin locus (Farrell et al., 2002)
   3512..3558    -  terminator     T7 terminator: transcription terminator for bacteriophage T7 RNA polymerase
   3576..3624    -  polyA_signal   poly(A) signal: synthetic polyadenylation signal
   3705..4008    +  enhancer       CMV enhancer: human cytomegalovirus immediate early enhancer
   4081..4098    -  promoter       CMV promoter (fragment): human cytomegalovirus (CMV) immediate early promoter
   4161..4212    +  promoter       CMVd2 promoter: truncated human cytomegalovirus (CMV) immediate early promoter that yields moderately reduced expression relative to the full-length promoter
   4427..5689    +  CDS            GCaMP2 (fragment): GCaMP2 is a basic (constitutively fluorescent) green fluorescent protein published in 2006, derived from Aequorea victoria.
   6047..6469    +  CDS            RAD53 (fragment): RAD53_YEAST - Also known as MEC2, SAD1, SPK1. Experimental evidence at protein level: Swiss-Prot protein existence level 1. Controls S-phase checkpoint as well as G1 and G2 DNA damage checkpoints. Phosphorylates proteins on serine, threonine, and tyrosine. Prevents entry into anaphase and mitotic exit after DNA damage via regulation of the Polo kinase CDC5. Seems to be involved in the phosphorylation of RPH1. From Saccharomyces cerevisiae (strain ATCC 204508 / S288c) (Baker's yeast).
>Addgene plasmid #226257 | GCaMP-AMPK-SPARK | addgene full sequence | sequence record 449671 | Addgene NGS Result
CACTCAGAGAAATTGAAGAGCTGCTCCGAAAGATCATCGAGGACAGTGTACGCTCAGTGGCCGAGCTCGA
GGACATCGAGAAATGGTTGAAGAAGATATGAGCTAGCTTGACTGACTGAGATACAGCGTACCTTCAGCTC
ACAGACATGATAAGATACATTGATGAGTTTGGACAAACCACAACTAGAATGCAGTGAAAAAAATGCTTTA
TTTGTGAAATTTGTGATGCTATTGCTTTATTTGTAACCATTATAAGCTGCAATAAACAAGTTAACAACAA
CAATTGCATTCATTTTATGTTTCAGGTTCAGGGGGAGGTGTGGGAGGTTTTTTAAAGCAAGTAAAACCTC
TACAAATGTGGTATTGGCCCATCTCTATCGGTATCGTAGCATAACCCCTTGGGGCCTCTAAACGGGTCTT
GAGGGGTTTTTTGTGCCCCTCGGGCCGGATTGCTATCTACCGGCATTGGCGCAGAAAAAAATGCCTGATG
CGACGCTGCGCGTCTTATACTCCCACATATGCCAGATTCAGCAACGGATACGGCTTCCCCAACTTGCCCA
CTTCCATACGTGTCCTCCTTACCAGAAATTTATCCTTAAGGTCGTCAGCTATCCTGCAGGCGATCTCTCG
ATTTCGATCAAGACATTCCTTTAATGGTCTTTTCTGGACACCACTAGGGGTCAGAAGTAGTTCATCAAAC
TTTCTTCCCTCCCTAATCTCATTGGTTACCTTGGGCTATCGAAACTTAATTAACCAGTCAAGTCAGCTAC
TTGGCGAGATCGACTTGTCTGGGTTTCGACTACGCTCAGAATTGCGTCAGTCAAGTTCGATCTGGTCCTT
GCTATTGCACCCGTTCTCCGATTACGAGTTTCATTTAAATCATGTGAGCAAAAGGCCAGCAAAAGGCCAG
GAACCGTAAAAAGGCCGCGTTGCTGGCGTTTTTCCATAGGCTCCGCCCCCCTGACGAGCATCACAAAAAT
CGACGCTCAAGTCAGAGGTGGCGAAACCCGACAGGACTATAAAGATACCAGGCGTTTCCCCCTGGAAGCT
CCCTCGTGCGCTCTCCTGTTCCGACCCTGCCGCTTACCGGATACCTGTCCGCCTTTCTCCCTTCGGGAAG
CGTGGCGCTTTCTCATAGCTCACGCTGTAGGTATCTCAGTTCGGTGTAGGTCGTTCGCTCCAAGCTGGGC
TGTGTGCACGAACCCCCCGTTCAGCCCGACCGCTGCGCCTTATCCGGTAACTATCGTCTTGAGTCCAACC
CGGTAAGACACGACTTATCGCCACTGGCAGCAGCCACTGGTAACAGGATTAGCAGAGCGAGGTATGTAGG
CGGTGCTACAGAGTTCTTGAAGTGGTGGCCTAACTACGGCTACACTAGAAGAACAGTATTTGGTATCTGC
GCTCTGCTGAAGCCAGTTACCTTCGGAAAAAGAGTTGGTAGCTCTTGATCCGGCAAACAAACCACCGCTG
GTAGCGGTGGTTTTTTTGTTTGCAAGCAGCAGATTACGCGCAGAAAAAAAGGATCTCAAGAAGATCCTTT
GATCTTTTCTACGGGGTCTGACGCTCAGTGGAACGAAAACTCACGTTAAGGGATTTTGGTCATGAGATTA
TCAAAAAGGATCTTCACCTAGATCCTTTTAAATTAAAAATGAAGTTTTAAATCAATCTAAAGTATATATG
AGTAAACTTGGTCTGACAGTTACCAATGCTTAATCAGTGAGGCACCTATCTCAGCGATCTGTCTATTTCG
TTCATCCATAGTTGCATTTAAATTTCCGAACTCTCCAAGGCCCTCGTCGGAAAATCTTCAAACCTTTCGT
CCGATCCATCTTGCAGGCTACCTCTCGAACGAACTATCGCAAGTCTCTTGGCCGGCCTTGCGCCTTGGCT
ATTGCTTGGCAGCGCCTATCGCCAGGTATTACTCCAATCCCGAATATCCGAGATCGGGATCACCCGAGAG
AAGTTCAACCTACATCCTCAATCCCGATCTATCCGAGATCCGAGGAATATCGAAATCGGGGCGCGCCTGG
TGTACCGAGAACGATCCTCTCAGTGCGAGTCTCGACGATCCATATCGTTGCTTGGCAGTCAGCCAGTCGG
AATCCAGCTTGGGACCCAGGAAGTCCAATCGTCAGATATTGTACTCAAGCCTGGTCACGGCAGCGTACCG
ATCTGTTTAAACCTAGATATTGATAGTCTGATCGGTCAACGTATAATCGAGTCCTAGCTTTTGCAAACAT
CTATCAAGAGACAGGATCAGCAGGAGGCTTTCGCATGAGTATTCAACATTTCCGTGTCGCCCTTATTCCC
TTTTTTGCGGCATTTTGCCTTCCTGTTTTTGCTCACCCAGAAACGCTGGTGAAAGTAAAAGATGCTGAAG
ATCAGTTGGGTGCGCGAGTGGGTTACATCGAACTGGATCTCAACAGCGGTAAGATCCTTGAGAGTTTTCG
CCCCGAAGAACGCTTTCCAATGATGAGCACTTTTAAAGTTCTGCTATGTGGCGCGGTATTATCCCGTATT
GACGCCGGGCAAGAGCAACTCGGTCGCCGCATACACTATTCTCAGAATGACTTGGTTGAGTATTCACCAG
TCACAGAAAAGCATCTTACGGATGGCATGACAGTAAGAGAATTATGCAGTGCTGCCATAACCATGAGTGA
TAACACTGCGGCCAACTTACTTCTGACAACGATTGGAGGACCGAAGGAGCTAACCGCTTTTTTGCACAAC
ATGGGGGATCATGTAACTCGCCTTGATCGTTGGGAACCGGAGCTGAATGAAGCCATACCAAACGACGAGC
GTGACACCACGATGCCTGTAGCAATGGCAACAACCTTGCGTAAACTATTAACTGGCGAACTACTTACTCT
AGCTTCCCGGCAACAGTTGATAGACTGGATGGAGGCGGATAAAGTTGCAGGACCACTTCTGCGCTCGGCC
CTTCCGGCTGGCTGGTTTATTGCTGATAAATCTGGAGCCGGTGAGCGTGGGTCTCGCGGTATCATTGCAG
CACTGGGGCCAGATGGTAAGCCCTCCCGTATCGTAGTTATCTACACGACGGGGAGTCAGGCAACTATGGA
TGAACGAAATAGACAGATCGCTGAGATAGGTGCCTCACTGATTAAGCATTGGTAACCGATTCTAGGTGCA
TTGGCGCAGAAAAAAATGCCTGATGCGACGCTGCGCGTCTTATACTCCCACATATGCCAGATTCAGCAAC
GGATACGGCTTCCCCAACTTGCCCACTTCCATACGTGTCCTCCTTACCAGAAATTTATCCTTAAGATCCC
GAATCGTTTAAACTCGACTCTGGCTCTATCGAATCTCCGTCGTTTCGAGCTTACGCGAACAGCCGTGGCG
CTCATTTGCTCGTCGGGCATCGAATCTCGTCAGCTATCGTCAGCTTACCTTTTTGGCAGCGATCGCGGCT
CCCGACATCTTGGACCATTAGCTCCACAGGTATCTTCTTCCCTCTAGTGGTCATAACAGCAGCTTCAGCT
ACCTCTCAATTCAAAAAACCCCTCAAGACCCGTTTAGAGGCCCCAAGGGGTTATGCTATCAATCGTTGCG
TTACACACACAAAAAACCAACACACATCCATCTTCGATGGATAGCGATTTTATTATCTAACTGCTGATCG
AGTGTAGCCAGATCTAGTAATCAATTACGGGGTCATTAGTTCATAGCCCATATATGGAGTTCCGCGTTAC
ATAACTTACGGTAAATGGCCCGCCTGGCTGACCGCCCAACGACCCCCGCCCATTGACGTCAATAATGACG
TATGTTCCCATAGTAACGCCAATAGGGACTTTCCATTGACGTCAATGGGTGGAGTATTTACGGTAAACTG
CCCACTTGGCAGTACATCAAGTGTATCATATGCCAAGTACGCCCCCTATTGACGTCAATGACGGTAAATG
GCCCGCCTGGCATTATGCCCAGTACATGACCTTATGGGACTTTCCTACTTGGCAGTACATCTACGTATTA
GTCATCGCTATTACCATGCTGATGCGGTTTTGGCAGTACATCAATGGGCGTGGATAGCGGTTTGACTCAC
GGGGATTTCCAAGTCTCCACCCCATTGACGTCAATGGGAGTTTGTTTTGGCACCAAAATCAACGGGACTT
TCCAAAATGTCGTAACAACTCCGCCCCATTGACGCAAATGGGCGGTAGGCGTGTACGGTGGGAGGTCTAT
ATAAGCAGAGCTGGTTTAGTGAACCGTCAGATCAGATCTTTGTCGATCCTACCATCCACTCGACACACCC
GCCAGCGGCCGCATGGGAGGAGGCGGCTCAGGAAGTGGAGAGGGATCAACTAAGATGCGTCGGGTAGCAA
CTCTCGTGGACCTGGGTACGGGCGGCTCAGAGCTGGACGGTGGCCTGGAGAGCGGACTTCGAAGTGGCAG
TGGCGGCGGCGACATTATGATGGGAAGTCATCATCATCATCATCATGGAATGGCCAGTATGACTGGTGGC
CAGCAAATGGGGAGAGATCTGTACGACGATGACGATAAGGATCTGGCCACAATGGTGGACAGTTCACGCC
GAAAGTGGAATAAGACAGGCCACGCAGTCCGCGCAATAGGTCGGCTGAGTAGCTTGGAGAACGTTTATAT
CAAGGCCGACAAGCAGAAGAACGGCATCAAGGCGAACTTCAAGATCCGCCACAACATCGAGGACGGCGGA
GTGCAGCTCGCTTACCACTACCAGCAGAACACCCCAATTGGCGACGGGCCCGTGCTCCTTCCTGACAACC
ACTACCTGTCTGTACAGTCAAAACTGTCAAAAGACCCAAACGAAAAGCGAGATCACATGGTACTCCTCGA
GTTCGTCACAGCAGCCGGGATCACACTCGGTATGGACGAGCTGTACAAGGGTGGGACTGGCGGGAGCATG
GTCAGTAAGGGCGAGGAGCTGTTCACCGGCGTGGTGCCGATTCTCGTCGAGTTAGACGGTGACGTCAACG
GTCACAAGTTCAGCGTGTCAGGAGAGGGCGAGGGCGATGCAACTTACGGTAAACTTACACTCAAGTTCAT
CTGCACCACCGGAAAGCTGCCCGTCCCTTGGCCCACTTTAGTGACGACACTGACTTACGGCGTGCAGTGC
TTCTCTCGTTACCCAGACCACATGAAGCAGCATGACTTCTTCAAGTCCGCCATGCCCGAAGGATACATCC
AGGAGAGAACAATCTTCTTCAAAGACGACGGCAACTACAAGACTCGAGCAGAGGTGAAGTTCGAAGGCGA
CACACTGGTAAACCGGATCGAGCTGAAGGGCATTGACTTCAAAGAGGACGGTAACATACTGGGGCACAAG
CTCGAGTACAACCTTCCTGACCAACTGACTGAAGAGCAGATCGCCGAATTTAAAGAGGAATTCAGCCTTT
TCGACAAGGACGGCGATGGGACCATAACGACCAAGGAGTTGGGAACGGTCATGCGGTCTCTGGGTCAGAA
CCCTACAGAAGCAGAGCTTCAGGACATGATTAATGAAGTGGATGCGGACGGTGACGGCACTATAGACTTC
CCTGAGTTCCTGACAATGATGGCTCGTAAAATGAAATACCGGGACACGGAAGAGGAAATAAGAGAAGCCT
TCGGTGTTTTCGATAAGGATGGCAATGGGTACATATCAGCTGCAGAGCTTAGGCACGTGATGACTAACCT
GGGTGAAAAGTTGACCGATGAAGAGGTTGATGAAATGATCAGGGAAGCCGACATCGATGGGGATGGACAG
GTAAACTACGAAGAGTTCGTGCAAATGATGACTGCGAAGGGTTCTGGCAGCGCGGGTGGGAGTGCAGGCG
GATCTGCAGGCGGTTCAGCTGGCGGGTCCGCAGGTGGCTCCGCAGGCGGCAGCGCCGGTGGCAGCCGGGG
CGAAATTGCTAAGAGCTTAAAGGAGATTGCTAAGAGCCTGAAGGAGATCGCCTGGTCTTTGAAGGAGATC
GCCAAGAGCCTGAAGGGCGGAACCGAGGGTAGAGGGTCACTCCTGACATGCGGCGACGTTGAAGAGAACC
CAGGGCCCAAGTTAGCAACCATGCACAAGTTCAGCCAGGAGCAGATTGGCGAGAACATCGTGTGCAGGGT
CATATGCACAACAGGCCAGATCCCGATTAGGGACCTCAGCGCCGACATATCTCAGGTGCTGAAGGAGAAA
CGCTCTATTAAGAAAGTGTGGACATTCGGGCGGAACCCCGCATGCGACTACCATCTGGGCAACATTAGCA
GGTTGTCTAACAAGCACTTCCAGATTCTGCTGGGCGAGGACGGCAACCTGTTGCTTAACGACATCAGCAC
CAACGGAACTTGGTTGAACGGACAAAAGGTGGAAAAGAACTCTAACCAGTTGTTGTCACAGGGCGACGAG
ATTACCGTTGGGGTTGGGGTAGAGTCAGATATCCTCAGCTTAGTCATATTTATTAACGACAAGTTCAAGC
AGTGTCTGGAGCAAAACAAGGTTGACCGGGGCTCAGGCTCTGCCGGCGGAAGTGCGGGTGGCTCCGCCGG
TGGATCAGCCGGCGGAAGCGCGGGCGGATCAGCAGGCGGGAGTGCGGGCGGCTCTCGAA
