>Addgene plasmid #226257 | GCaMP-AMPK-SPARK | depositor partial sequence | sequence record 443345 | GCaMP-AMPK-SPARK
ATGGGAGGAGGCGGCTCAGGAAGTGGAGAGGGATCAACTAAGATGCGTCGGGTAGCAACTCTCGTGGACC
TGGGTACGGGCGGCTCAGAGCTGGACGGTGGCCTGGAGAGCGGACTTCGAAGTGGCAGTGGCGGCGGCGA
CATTATGATGGGAAGTCATCATCATCATCATCATGGAATGGCCAGTATGACTGGTGGCCAGCAAATGGGG
AGAGATCTGTACGACGATGACGATAAGGATCTGGCCACAATGGTGGACAGTTCACGCCGAAAGTGGAATA
AGACAGGCCACGCAGTCCGCGCAATAGGTCGGCTGAGTAGCTTGGAGAACGTTTATATCAAGGCCGACAA
GCAGAAGAACGGCATCAAGGCGAACTTCAAGATCCGCCACAACATCGAGGACGGCGGAGTGCAGCTCGCT
TACCACTACCAGCAGAACACCCCAATTGGCGACGGGCCCGTGCTCCTTCCTGACAACCACTACCTGTCTG
TACAGTCAAAACTGTCAAAAGACCCAAACGAAAAGCGAGATCACATGGTACTCCTCGAGTTCGTCACAGC
AGCCGGGATCACACTCGGTATGGACGAGCTGTACAAGGGTGGGACTGGCGGGAGCATGGTCAGTAAGGGC
GAGGAGCTGTTCACCGGCGTGGTGCCGATTCTCGTCGAGTTAGACGGTGACGTCAACGGTCACAAGTTCA
GCGTGTCAGGAGAGGGCGAGGGCGATGCAACTTACGGTAAACTTACACTCAAGTTCATCTGCACCACCGG
AAAGCTGCCCGTCCCTTGGCCCACTTTAGTGACGACACTGACTTACGGCGTGCAGTGCTTCTCTCGTTAC
CCAGACCACATGAAGCAGCATGACTTCTTCAAGTCCGCCATGCCCGAAGGATACATCCAGGAGAGAACAA
TCTTCTTCAAAGACGACGGCAACTACAAGACTCGAGCAGAGGTGAAGTTCGAAGGCGACACACTGGTAAA
CCGGATCGAGCTGAAGGGCATTGACTTCAAAGAGGACGGTAACATACTGGGGCACAAGCTCGAGTACAAC
CTTCCTGACCAACTGACTGAAGAGCAGATCGCCGAATTTAAAGAGGAATTCAGCCTTTTCGACAAGGACG
GCGATGGGACCATAACGACCAAGGAGTTGGGAACGGTCATGCGGTCTCTGGGTCAGAACCCTACAGAAGC
AGAGCTTCAGGACATGATTAATGAAGTGGATGCGGACGGTGACGGCACTATAGACTTCCCTGAGTTCCTG
ACAATGATGGCTCGTAAAATGAAATACCGGGACACGGAAGAGGAAATAAGAGAAGCCTTCGGTGTTTTCG
ATAAGGATGGCAATGGGTACATATCAGCTGCAGAGCTTAGGCACGTGATGACTAACCTGGGTGAAAAGTT
GACCGATGAAGAGGTTGATGAAATGATCAGGGAAGCCGACATCGATGGGGATGGACAGGTAAACTACGAA
GAGTTCGTGCAAATGATGACTGCGAAGGGTTCTGGCAGCGCGGGTGGGAGTGCAGGCGGATCTGCAGGCG
GTTCAGCTGGCGGGTCCGCAGGTGGCTCCGCAGGCGGCAGCGCCGGTGGCAGCCGGGGCGAAATTGCTAA
GAGCTTAAAGGAGATTGCTAAGAGCCTGAAGGAGATCGCCTGGTCTTTGAAGGAGATCGCCAAGAGCCTG
AAGGGCGGAACCGAGGGTAGAGGGTCACTCCTGACATGCGGCGACGTTGAAGAGAACCCAGGGCCCAAGT
TAGCAACCATGCACAAGTTCAGCCAGGAGCAGATTGGCGAGAACATCGTGTGCAGGGTCATATGCACAAC
AGGCCAGATCCCGATTAGGGACCTCAGCGCCGACATATCTCAGGTGCTGAAGGAGAAACGCTCTATTAAG
AAAGTGTGGACATTCGGGCGGAACCCCGCATGCGACTACCATCTGGGCAACATTAGCAGGTTGTCTAACA
AGCACTTCCAGATTCTGCTGGGCGAGGACGGCAACCTGTTGCTTAACGACATCAGCACCAACGGAACTTG
GTTGAACGGACAAAAGGTGGAAAAGAACTCTAACCAGTTGTTGTCACAGGGCGACGAGATTACCGTTGGG
GTTGGGGTAGAGTCAGATATCCTCAGCTTAGTCATATTTATTAACGACAAGTTCAAGCAGTGTCTGGAGC
AAAACAAGGTTGACCGGGGCTCAGGCTCTGCCGGCGGAAGTGCGGGTGGCTCCGCCGGTGGATCAGCCGG
CGGAAGCGCGGGCGGATCAGCAGGCGGGAGTGCGGGCGGCTCTCGAACACTCAGAGAAATTGAAGAGCTG
CTCCGAAAGATCATCGAGGACAGTGTACGCTCAGTGGCCGAGCTCGAGGACATCGAGAAATGGTTGAAGA
AGATATGA
